>Addgene plasmid #116113 | pHAGE-ARAF-P216L | addgene full sequence | sequence record 250473 | Addgene NGS Result
CGGGTTTATTACAGGGACAGCAGAGATCCAGTTTGGACTAGTCGTGAGGCTCCGGTGCCCGTCAGTGGGC
AGAGCGCACATCGCCCACAGTCCCCGAGAAGTTGGGGGGAGGGGTCGGCAATTGAACCGGTGCCTAGAGA
AGGTGGCGCGGGGTAAACTGGGAAAGTGATGTCGTGTACTGGCTCCGCCTTTTTCCCGAGGGTGGGGGAG
AACCGTATATAAGTGCAGTAGTCGCCGTGAACGTTCTTTTTCGCAACGGGTTTGCCGCCAGAACACAGGT
AAGTGCCGTGTGTGGTTCCCGCGGGCCTGGCCTCTTTACGGGTTATGGCCCTTGCGTGCCTTGAATTACT
TCCACCTGGCTGCAGTACGTGATTCTTGATCCCGAGCTTCGGGTTGGAAGTGGGTGGGAGAGTTCGAGGC
CTTGCGCTTAAGGAGCCCCTTCGCCTCGTGCTTGAGTTGAGGCCTGGCCTGGGCGCTGGGGCCGCCGCGT
GCGAATCTGGTGGCACCTTCGCGCCTGTCTCGCTGCTTTCGATAAGTCTCTAGCCATTTAAAATTTTTGA
TGACCTGCTGCGACGCTTTTTTTCTGGCAAGATAGTCTTGTAAATGCGGGCCAAGATCTGCACACTGGTA
TTTCGGTTTTTGGGGCCGCGGGCGGCGACGGGGCCCGTGCGTCCCAGCGCACATGTTCGGCGAGGCGGGG
CCTGCGAGCGCGGCCACCGAGAATCGGACGGGGGTAGTCTCAAGCTGGCCGGCCTGCTCTGGTGCCTGGC
CTCGCGCCGCCGTGTATCGCCCCGCCCTGGGCGGCAAGGCTGGCCCGGTCGGCACCAGTTGCGTGAGCGG
AAAGATGGCCGCTTCCCGGCCCTGCTGCAGGGAGCTCAAAATGGAGGACGCGGCGCTCGGGAGAGCGGGC
GGGTGAGTCACCCACACAAAGGAAAAGGGCCTTTCCGTCCTCAGCCGTCGCTTCATGTGACTCCACGGAG
TACCGGGCGCCGTCCAGGCACCTCGATTAGTTCTCGAGCTTTTGGAGTACGTCGTCTTTAGGTTGGGGGG
AGGGGTTTTATGCGATGGAGTTTCCCCACACTGAGTGGGTGGAGACTGAAGTTAGGCCAGCTTGGCACTT
GATGTAATTCTCCTTGGAATTTGCCCTTTTTGAGTTTGGATCTTGGTTCATTCTCAAGCCTCAGACAGTG
GTTCAAAGTTTTTTTCTTCCATTTCAGGTGTCGTGAAGCGGCCCTGCAGATATCAACAAGTTTGTACAAA
AAAGTTGGCATGGAGCCACCACGGGGCCCCCCTGCCAATGGGGCCGAGCCATCCCGGGCAGTGGGCACCG
TCAAAGTATACCTGCCCAACAAGCAACGCACGGTGGTGACTGTCCGGGATGGCATGAGTGTCTACGACTC
TCTAGACAAGGCCCTGAAGGTGCGGGGTCTAAATCAGGACTGCTGTGTGGTCTACCGACTCATCAAGGGA
CGAAAGACGGTCACTGCCTGGGACACAGCCATTGCTCCCCTGGATGGCGAGGAGCTCATTGTCGAGGTCC
TTGAAGATGTCCCGCTGACCATGCACAATTTTGTACGGAAGACCTTCTTCAGCCTGGCGTTCTGTGACTT
CTGCCTTAAGTTTCTGTTCCATGGCTTCCGTTGCCAAACCTGTGGCTACAAGTTCCACCAGCATTGTTCC
TCCAAGGTCCCCACAGTCTGTGTTGACATGAGTACCAACCGCCAACAGTTCTACCACAGTGTCCAGGATT
TGTCCGGAGGCTCCAGACAGCATGAGGCTCCCTCGAACCGCCCCCTGAATGAGTTGCTAACCCCCCAGGG
TCCCAGCCCCCGCACCCAGCACTGTGACCCGGAGCACTTCCCCTTCCCTGCCCCAGCCAATGCCCCCCTA
CAGCGCATCCGCTCCACGTCCACTCTCAACGTCCATATGGTCAGCACCACGGCCCCCATGGACTCCAACC
TCATCCAGCTCACTGGCCAGAGTTTCAGCACTGATGCTGCCGGTAGTAGAGGAGGTAGTGATGGAACCCC
CCGGGGGAGCCCCAGCCCAGCCAGCGTGTCCTCGGGGAGGAAGTCCCCACATTCCAAGTCACCAGCAGAG
CAGCGCGAGCGGAAGTCCTTGGCCGATGACAAGAAGAAAGTGAAGAACCTGGGGTACCGGGACTCAGGCT
ATTACTGGGAGGTACCACCCAGTGAGGTGCAGCTGCTGAAGAGGATCGGGACGGGCTCGTTTGGCACCGT
GTTTCGAGGGCGGTGGCATGGCGATGTGGCCGTGAAGGTGCTCAAGGTGTCCCAGCCCACAGCTGAGCAG
GCCCAGGCTTTCAAGAATGAGATGCAGGTGCTCAGGAAGACGCGACATGTCAACATCTTGCTGTTTATGG
GCTTCATGACCCGGCCGGGATTTGCCATCATCACACAGTGGTGTGAGGGCTCCAGCCTCTACCATCACCT
GCATGTGGCCGACACACGCTTCGACATGGTCCAGCTCATCGACGTGGCCCGGCAGACTGCCCAGGGCATG
GACTACCTCCATGCCAAGAACATCATCCACCGAGATCTCAAGTCTAACAACATCTTCCTACATGAGGGGC
TCACGGTGAAGATCGGTGACTTTGGCTTGGCCACAGTGAAGACTCGATGGAGCGGGGCCCAGCCCTTGGA
GCAGCCCTCAGGATCTGTGCTGTGGATGGCAGCTGAGGTGATCCGTATGCAGGACCCGAACCCCTACAGC
TTCCAGTCAGACGTCTATGCCTACGGGGTTGTGCTCTACGAGCTTATGACTGGCTCACTGCCTTACAGCC
ACATTGGCTGCCGTGACCAGATTATCTTTATGGTGGGCCGTGGCTATCTGTCCCCGGACCTCAGCAAAAT
CTCCAGCAACTGCCCCAAGGCCATGCGGCGCCTGCTGTCTGACTGCCTCAAGTTCCAGCGGGAGGAGCGG
CCCCTCTTCCCCCAGATCCTGGCCACAATTGAGCTGCTGCAACGGTCACTCCCCAAGATTGAGCGGAGTG
CCTCGGAACCCTCCTTGCACCGCACCCAGGCCGATGAGTTGCCTGCCTGCCTACTCAGCGCAGCCCGCCT
TGTGCCTTACCCAACTTTCTTGTACAAAGTGGTGATATCCAATTAACCCTCACTAAAGGGTGATTGAATA
GTAGATTGTTTAACCCTATAGTGAGTCGTATTACCACCCAACTTTTCTATACAAAGTGGTTGATATCCAG
CACAGTGGCGGCCGCTCGAGTCTAGAGGGCCCGCGGTTCGAAGGTAAGCCTATCCCTAACCCTCTCCTCG
GTCTCGATTCTACGCGTACCGGTTAGTAATGAGATCCCTCCCCCCCCCCTAACGTTACTGGCCGAAGCCG
CTTGGAATAAGGCCGGTGTGCGTTTGTCTATATGTTATTTTCCACCATATTGCCGTCTTTTGGCAATGTG
AGGGCCCGGAAACCTGGCCCTGTCTTCTTGACGAGCATTCCTAGGGGTCTTTCCCCTCTCGCCAAAGGAA
TGCAAGGTCTGTTGAATGTCGTGAAGGAAGCAGTTCCTCTGGAAGCTTCTTGAAGACAAACAACGTCTGT
AGCGACCCTTTGCAGGCAGCGGAACCCCCCACCTGGCGACAGGTGCCTCTGCGGCCAAAAGCCACGTGTA
TAAGATACACCTGCAAAGGCGGCACAACCCCAGTGCCACGTTGTGAGTTGGATAGTTGTGGAAAGAGTCA
AATGGCTCTCCTCAAGCGTATTCAACAAGGGGCTGAAGGATGCCCAGAAGGTACCCCATTGTATGGGATC
TGATCTGGGGCCTCGGTGCACATGCTTTACATGTGTTTAGTCGAGGTTAAAAAAACGTCTAGGCCCCCCG
AACCACGGGGACGTGGTTTTCCTTTGAAAAACACGATGATAATATGGCCACACATATGACCGAGTACAAG
CCCACGGTGCGCCTCGCCACCCGCGACGACGTCCCCAGGGCCGTACGCACCCTCGCCGCCGCGTTCGCCG
ACTACCCCGCCACGCGCCACACCGTCGATCCGGACCGCCACATCGAGCGGGTCACCGAGCTGCAAGAACT
CTTCCTCACGCGCGTCGGGCTCGACATCGGCAAGGTGTGGGTCGCGGACGACGGCGCCGCGGTGGCGGTC
TGGACCACGCCGGAGAGCGTCGAAGCGGGGGCGGTGTTCGCCGAGATCGGCCCGCGCATGGCCGAGTTGA
GCGGTTCCCGGCTGGCCGCGCAGCAACAGATGGAAGGCCTCCTGGCGCCGCACCGGCCCAAGGAGCCCGC
GTGGTTCCTGGCCACCGTCGGCGTCTCGCCCGACCACCAGGGCAAGGGTCTGGGCAGCGCCGTCGTGCTC
CCCGGAGTGGAGGCGGCCGAGCGCGCCGGGGTGCCCGCCTTCCTGGAGACCTCCGCGCCCCGCAACCTCC
CCTTCTACGAGCGGCTCGGCTTCACCGTCACCGCCGACGTCGAGGTGCCCGAAGGACCGCGCACCTGGTG
CATGACCCGCAAGCCCGGTGCCTAAATCGATAGATCCTAATCAACCTCTGGATTACAAAATTTGTGAAAG
ATTGACTGGTATTCTTAACTATGTTGCTCCTTTTACGCTATGTGGATACGCTGCTTTAATGCCTTTGTAT
CATGCTATTGCTTCCCGTATGGCTTTCATTTTCTCCTCCTTGTATAAATCCTGGTTGCTGTCTCTTTATG
AGGAGTTGTGGCCCGTTGTCAGGCAACGTGGCGTGGTGTGCACTGTGTTTGCTGACGCAACCCCCACTGG
TTGGGGCATTGCCACCACCTGTCAGCTCCTTTCCGGGACTTTCGCTTTCCCCCTCCCTATTGCCACGGCG
GAACTCATCGCCGCCTGCCTTGCCCGCTGCTGGACAGGGGCTCGGCTGTTGGGCACTGACAATTCCGTGG
TGTTGTCGGGGAAATCATCGTCCTTTCCTTGGCTGCTCGCCTGTGTTGCCACCTGGATTCTGCGCGGGAC
GTCCTTCTGCTACGTCCCTTCGGCCCTCAATCCAGCGGACCTTCCTTCCCGCGGCCTGCTGCCGGCTCTG
CGGCCTCTTCCGCGTCTTCGCCTTCGCCCTCAGACGAGTCGGATCTCCCTTTGGGCCGCCTCCCCGCCTG
AGATCCTTTAAGACCAATGACTTACAAGGCAGCTGTAGATCTTAGCCACTTTTTAAAAGAAAAGGGGGGA
CTGGAAGGGCTAATTCACTCCCAACGAAGACAAGATCTGCTTTTTGCTTGTACTGGGTCTCTCTGGTTAG
ACCAGATCTGAGCCTGGGAGCTCTCTGGCTAACTAGGGAACCCACTGCTTAAGCCTCAATAAAGCTTGCC
TTGAGTGCTTCAAGTAGTGTGTGCCCGTCTGTTGTGTGACTCTGGTAACTAGAGATCCCTCAGACCCTTT
TAGTCAGTGTGGAAAATCTCTAGCAGTAGTAGTTCATGTCATCTTATTATTCAGTATTTATAACTTGCAA
AGAAATGAATATCAGAGAGTGAGAGGCCCGGGTTAATTAAGGAAAGGGCTAGATCATTCTTGAAGACGAA
AGGGCCTCGTGATACGCCTATTTTTATAGGTTAATGTCATGATAATAATGGTTTCTTAGACGTCAGGTGG
CACTTTTCGGGGAAATGTGCGCGGAACCCCTATTTGTTTATTTTTCTAAATACATTCAAATATGTATCCG
CTCATGAGACAATAACCCTGATAAATGCTTCAATAATATTGAAAAAGGAAGAGTATGAGTATTCAACATT
TCCGTGTCGCCCTTATTCCCTTTTTTGCGGCATTTTGCCTTCCTGTTTTTGCTCACCCAGAAACGCTGGT
GAAAGTAAAAGATGCTGAAGATCAGTTGGGTGCACGAGTGGGTTACATCGAACTGGATCTCAACAGCGGT
AAGATCCTTGAGAGTTTTCGCCCCGAAGAACGTTTTCCAATGATGAGCACTTTTAAAGTTCTGCTATGTG
GCGCGGTATTATCCCGTGTTGACGCCGGGCAAGAGCAACTCGGTCGCCGCATACACTATTCTCAGAATGA
CTTGGTTGAGTACTCACCAGTCACAGAAAAGCATCTTACGGATGGCATGACAGTAAGAGAATTATGCAGT
GCTGCCATAACCATGAGTGATAACACTGCGGCCAACTTACTTCTGACAACGATCGGAGGACCGAAGGAGC
TAACCGCTTTTTTGCACAACATGGGGGATCATGTAACTCGCCTTGATCGTTGGGAACCGGAGCTGAATGA
AGCCATACCAAACGACGAGCGTGACACCACGATGCCTGTAGCAATGGCAACAACGTTGCGCAAACTATTA
ACTGGCGAACTACTTACTCTAGCTTCCCGGCAACAATTAATAGACTGGATGGAGGCGGATAAAGTTGCAG
GACCACTTCTGCGCTCGGCCCTTCCGGCTGGCTGGTTTATTGCTGATAAATCTGGAGCCGGTGAGCGTGG
GTCTCGCGGTATCATTGCAGCACTGGGGCCAGATGGTAAGCCCTCCCGTATCGTAGTTATCTACACGACG
GGGAGTCAGGCAACTATGGATGAACGAAATAGACAGATCGCTGAGATAGGTGCCTCACTGATTAAGCATT
GGTAACTGTCAGACCAAGTTTACTCATATATACTTTAGATTGATTTAAAACTTCATTTTTAATTTAAAAG
GATCTAGGTGAAGATCCTTTTTGATAATCTCATGACCAAAATCCCTTAACGTGAGTTTTCGTTCCACTGA
GCGTCAGACCCCGTAGAAAAGATCAAAGGATCTTCTTGAGATCCTTTTTTTCTGCGCGTAATCTGCTGCT
TGCAAACAAAAAAACCACCGCTACCAGCGGTGGTTTGTTTGCCGGATCAAGAGCTACCAACTCTTTTTCC
GAAGGTAACTGGCTTCAGCAGAGCGCAGATACCAAATACTGTTCTTCTAGTGTAGCCGTAGTTAGGCCAC
CACTTCAAGAACTCTGTAGCACCGCCTACATACCTCGCTCTGCTAATCCTGTTACCAGTGGCTGCTGCCA
GTGGCGATAAGTCGTGTCTTACCGGGTTGGACTCAAGACGATAGTTACCGGATAAGGCGCAGCGGTCGGG
CTGAACGGGGGGTTCGTGCACACAGCCCAGCTTGGAGCGAACGACCTACACCGAACTGAGATACCTACAG
CGTGAGCTATGAGAAAGCGCCACGCTTCCCGAAGGGAGAAAGGCGGACAGGTATCCGGTAAGCGGCAGGG
TCGGAACAGGAGAGCGCACGAGGGAGCTTCCAGGGGGAAACGCCTGGTATCTTTATAGTCCTGTCGGGTT
TCGCCACCTCTGACTTGAGCGTCGATTTTTGTGATGCTCGTCAGGGGGGCGGAGCCTATGGAAAAACGCC
AGCAACGCGGCCTTTTTACGGTTCCTGGCCTTTTGCTGGCCTTTTGCTCACATGTTCTTTCCTGCGTTAT
CCCCTGATTCTGTGGATAACCGTATTACCGCCTTTGAGTGAGCTGATACCGCTCGCCGCAGCCGAACGAC
CGAGCGCAGCGAGTCAGTGAGCGAGGAAGCGGAAGAGCGCCCAATACGCAAACCGCCTCTCCCCGCGCGT
TGGCCGATTCATTAATGCAGCAAGCTCATGGCTGACTAATTTTTTTTATTTATGCAGAGGCCGAGGCCGC
CTCGGCCTCTGAGCTATTCCAGAAGTAGTGAGGAGGCTTTTTTGGAGGCCTAGGCTTTTGCAAAAAGCTC
CCCGTGGCACGACAGGTTTCCCGACTGGAAAGCGGGCAGTGAGCGCAACGCAATTAATGTGAGTTAGCTC
ACTCATTAGGCACCCCAGGCTTTACACTTTATGCTTCCGGCTCGTATGTTGTGTGGAATTGTGAGCGGAT
AACAATTTCACACAGGAAACAGCTATGACATGATTACGAATTTCACAAATAAAGCATTTTTTTCACTGCA
TTCTAGTTGTGGTTTGTCCAAACTCATCAATGTATCTTATCATGTCTGGATCAACTGGATAACTCAAGCT
AACCAAAATCATCCCAAACTTCCCACCCCATACCCTATTACCACTGCCAATTACCTGTGGTTTCATTTAC
TCTAAACCTGTGATTCCTCTGAATTATTTTCATTTTAAAGAAATTGTATTTGTTAAATATGTACTACAAA
CTTAGTAGTTGGAAGGGCTAATTCACTCCCAAAGAAGACAAGATATCCTTGATCTGTGGATCTACCACAC
ACAAGGCTACTTCCCTGATTAGCAGAACTACACACCAGGGCCAGGGGTCAGATATCCACTGACCTTTGGA
TGGTGCTACAAGCTAGTACCAGTTGAGCCAGATAAGGTAGAAGAGGCCAATAAAGGAGAGAACACCAGCT
TGTTACACCCTGTGAGCCTGCATGGGATGGATGACCCGGAGAGAGAAGTGTTAGAGTGGAGGTTTGACAG
CCGCCTAGCATTTCATCACGTGGCCCGAGAGCTGCATCCGGAGTACTTCAAGAACTGCTGATATCGAGCT
TGCTACAAGGGACTTTCCGCTGGGGACTTTCCAGGGAGGCGTGGCCTGGGCGGGACTGGGGAGTGGCGAG
CCCTCAGATCCTGCATATAAGCAGCTGCTTTTTGCCTGTACTGGGTCTCTCTGGTTAGACCAGATCTGAG
CCTGGGAGCTCTCTGGCTAACTAGGGAACCCACTGCTTAAGCCTCAATAAAGCTTGCCTTGAGTGCTTCA
AGTAGTGTGTGCCCGTCTGTTGTGTGACTCTGGTAACTAGAGATCCCTCAGACCCTTTTAGTCAGTGTGG
AAAATCTCTAGCAGTGGCGCCCGAACAGGGACTTGAAAGCGAAAGGGAAACCAGAGGAGCTCTCTCGACG
CAGGACTCGGCTTGCTGAAGCGCGCACGGCAAGAGGCGAGGGGCGGCGACTGGTGAGTACGCCAAAAATT
TTGACTAGCGGAGGCTAGAAGGAGAGAGATGGGTGCGAGAGCGTCAGTATTAAGCGGGGGAGAATTAGAT
CGCGATGGGAAAAAATTCGGTTAAGGCCAGGGGGAAAGAAAAAATATAAATTAAAACATATAGTATGGGC
AAGCAGGGAGCTAGAACGATTCGCAGTTAATCCTGGCCTGTTAGAAACATCAGAAGGCTGTAGACAAATA
CTGGGACAGCTACAACCATCCCTTCAGACAGGATCAGAAGAACTTAGATCATTATATAATACAGTAGCAA
CCCTCTATTGTGTGCATCAAAGGATAGAGATAAAAGACACCAAGGAAGCTTTAGACAAGATAGAGGAAGA
GCAAAACAAAAGTAAGACCACCGCACAGCAAGCGGCCGGCCGCTGATCTTCAGACCTGGAGGAGGAGATA
TGAGGGACAATTGGAGAAGTGAATTATATAAATATAAAGTAGTAAAAATTGAACCATTAGGAGTAGCACC
CACCAAGGCAAAGAGAAGAGTGGTGCAGAGAGAAAAAAGAGCAGTGGGAATAGGAGCTTTGTTCCTTGGG
TTCTTGGGAGCAGCAGGAAGCACTATGGGCGCAGCGTCAATGACGCTGACGGTACAGGCCAGACAATTAT
TGTCTGGTATAGTGCAGCAGCAGAACAATTTGCTGAGGGCTATTGAGGCGCAACAGCATCTGTTGCAACT
CACAGTCTGGGGCATCAAGCAGCTCCAGGCAAGAATCCTGGCTGTGGAAAGATACCTAAAGGATCAACAG
CTCCTGGGGATTTGGGGTTGCTCTGGAAAACTCATTTGCACCACTGCTGTGCCTTGGAATGCTAGTTGGA
GTAATAAATCTCTGGAACAGATTTGGAATCACACGACCTGGATGGAGTGGGACAGAGAAATTAACAATTA
CACAAGCTTAATACACTCCTTAATTGAAGAATCGCAAAACCAGCAAGAAAAGAATGAACAAGAATTATTG
GAATTAGATAAATGGGCAAGTTTGTGGAATTGGTTTAACATAACAAATTGGCTGTGGTATATAAAATTAT
TCATAATGATAGTAGGAGGCTTGGTAGGTTTAAGAATAGTTTTTGCTGTACTTTCTATAGTGAATAGAGT
TAGGCAGGGATATTCACCATTATCGTTTCAGACCCACCTCCCAACCCCGAGGGGACCCGACAGGCCCGAA
GGAATAGAAGAAGAAGGTGGAGAGAGAGACAGAGACAGATCCATTCGATTAGTGAACGGATCTCGACGGT
ATCGCCGAATTCACAAATGGCAGTATTCATCCACAATTTTAAAAGAAAAGGGGGGATTGGGGGGTACAGT
GCAGGGGAAAGAATAGTAGACATAATAGCAACAGACATACAAACTAAAGAATTACAAAAACAAATTACAA
AAATTCAAAATTTT
Features (pLannotate 1.2.2; 30 found; start..end, strand, type, name):
     48..1226    +  promoter       EF-1α promoter: strong constitutive promoter for human elongation factor EF-1α
   1247..1264    +  protein_bind   attB1 (fragment): mutant version of attB; core recombination site for the Gateway® BP reaction BP Clonase™
   1270..3087    +  CDS            ARAF: ARAF_HUMAN - Also known as ARAF1, PKS, PKS2. Experimental evidence at protein level: Swiss-Prot protein existence level 1. [Isoform 2]: Serves as a positive regulator of myogenic differentiation by inducing cell cycle arrest, the expression of myogenin and other muscle-specific proteins, and myotube formation. From Homo sapiens (Human).
   3089..3113    -  protein_bind   attB2: mutant version of attB; recombination site for the Gateway® BP reaction BP Clonase™
   3121..3139    +  promoter       T3 promoter: promoter for bacteriophage T3 RNA polymerase
   3165..3183    -  promoter       T7 promoter: promoter for bacteriophage T7 RNA polymerase
   3189..3207    -  protein_bind   attB4 (fragment): mutant version of attB; core recombination site for the Gateway® BP reaction BP Clonase™
   3263..3304    +  CDS            V5 tag: epitope tag from simian virus 5
   3430..3892    +  misc_feature   IRES: internal ribosome entry site (IRES) of the encephalomyocarditis virus (EMCV)
   3906..4503    +  CDS            PuroR (fragment): puromycin N-acetyltransferase; pac from Streptomyces; confers resistance to puromycin
   4519..5107    +  misc_feature   WPRE: woodchuck hepatitis virus posttranscriptional regulatory element
   5115..5180    +  CDS            nef (fragment): NEF_HV1Z2 - Experimental evidence at protein level: Swiss-Prot protein existence level 1. Extracellular Nef protein targets CD4(+) T-lymphocytes for apoptosis by interacting with CXCR4 surface receptors. From Human immunodeficiency virus type 1 group M subtype D (isolate Z2/CDC-Z34) (HIV-1).
   5182..5415    +  LTR            3' LTR (ΔU3): self-inactivating 3' long terminal repeat (LTR) from HIV-1
   5620..5724    +  promoter       AmpR promoter: bla
   5725..6585    +  CDS            AmpR: β-lactamase; bla; confers resistance to ampicillin, carbenicillin, and related antibiotics
   6756..7344    +  rep_origin     ori: high-copy-number ColE1/pMB1/pBR322/pUC origin of replication
   7527..7581    +  CDS            lacI (fragment): lac repressor; lacI; The lac repressor binds to the lac operator to inhibit transcription in E. coli. This inhibition can be relieved by adding lactose or isopropyl-β-D-thiogalactopyranoside (IPTG).
   7587..7680    +  rep_origin     SV40 ori (fragment): SV40 origin of replication
   7705..7742    +  CDS            lacI (fragment): lac repressor; lacI; The lac repressor binds to the lac operator to inhibit transcription in E. coli. This inhibition can be relieved by adding lactose or isopropyl-β-D-thiogalactopyranoside (IPTG).
   7755..7776    +  protein_bind   CAP binding site: CAP binding activates transcription in the presence of cAMP. E. coli catabolite activator protein
   7791..7821    +  promoter       lac promoter: promoter for the E. coli lac operon
   7829..7845    +  protein_bind   lac operator: The lac repressor binds to the lac operator to inhibit transcription in E. coli. This inhibition can be relieved by adding lactose or isopropyl-β-D-thiogalactopyranoside (IPTG). lac repressor encoded by lacI
   7879..7962    +  polyA_signal   SV40 poly(A) signal (fragment): SV40 polyadenylation signal
   8129..8458    +  CDS            nef (fragment): NEF_HV1BR - Experimental evidence at protein level: Swiss-Prot protein existence level 1. Extracellular Nef protein targets CD4(+) T-lymphocytes for apoptosis by interacting with CXCR4 surface receptors (PubMed:14990729). From Human immunodeficiency virus type 1 group M subtype B (isolate BRU/LAI) (HIV-1).
   8506..8763    +  LTR            5' LTR (truncated): truncated 5' long terminal repeat (LTR) from HIV-1
   8810..8935    +  misc_feature   HIV-1 Ψ: packaging signal of human immunodeficiency virus type 1
   8919..9257    +  CDS            HIV-1 gag (fragment): gag protein from human immunodeficiency virus 1; gag
   9432..9665    +  misc_feature   RRE: The Rev response element (RRE) of HIV-1 allows for Rev-dependent mRNA export from the nucleus to the cytoplasm.
  10042..10142   +  CDS            Rev (fragment): human immunodeficiency virus 1 (HIV-1) Rev protein; rev; enhances nuclear export of unspliced and incompletely spliced viral mRNAs
  10187..10304   +  misc_feature   cPPT/CTS: central polypurine tract and central termination sequence of HIV-1
