[The description below was written by a language model from this plasmid's Addgene catalogue record and pLannotate feature annotations shown in this document.]
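Description:
pHAGE-ARAF-P216L is an HIV-1-based lentiviral expression plasmid of about 10.3 kb built on the pHAGE backbone, carrying the human ARAF coding sequence with a P216L substitution. It is maintained in E. coli through a high-copy ColE1/pUC-type origin and selected with ampicillin via the β-lactamase gene. The viral portion comprises a truncated 5' LTR, the Ψ packaging signal with an adjoining gag fragment, the Rev response element for Rev-dependent nuclear export of the genomic RNA, the cPPT/CTS element that aids nuclear import of the reverse-transcribed genome, and a U3-deleted, self-inactivating 3' LTR. Because the vector lacks functional viral genes, the packaging and envelope functions needed to make particles must be provided from other sources.

Between these elements, the human EF-1α promoter drives constitutive transcription of the ARAF open reading frame, which was introduced by Gateway cloning and is flanked by attB1 and attB2 recombination sites. Downstream lie short T3 and T7 promoter sequences, an attB4 fragment and an annotated V5 epitope. The V5 annotation is separated from the ARAF coding sequence by these elements, and the record does not indicate whether it is fused in frame to the protein. An EMCV IRES then allows translation of puromycin N-acetyltransferase from the same transcript, so transduced mammalian cells can be selected with puromycin, and a WPRE enhances transcript stability and expression. ARAF encodes a RAF-family serine/threonine kinase, and this plasmid comes from a collection made for systematic functional annotation of somatic cancer mutations. It is suited to stable expression of the P216L variant in mammalian cells to test its functional effect.
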