Addgene plasmid #116113: pHAGE-ARAF-P216L
Purpose: Lentiviral expression of ARAF P216L
Depositing lab: Gordon Mills & Kenneth Scott. Depositing organization: Baylor College of Medicine. Publication: Systematic Functional Annotation of Somatic Mutations in Cancer. Ng PK, Li J, Jeong KJ, Shao S, Chen H, Tsang YH, Sengupta S, Wang Z, Bhavana VH, Tran R, Soewito S, Minussi DC, Moreno D, Kong K, Dogruluk T, Lu H, Gao J, Tokheim C, Zhou DC, Johnson AM, Zeng J, Ip CKM, Ju Z, Wester M, Yu S, Li Y, Vellano CP, Schultz N, Karchin R, Ding L, Lu Y, Cheung LWT, Chen K, Shaw KR, Meric-Bernstam F, Scott KL, Yi S, Sahni N, Liang H, Mills GB. Cancer Cell. 2018 Mar 12;33(3):450-462.e10. doi: 10.1016/j.ccell.2018.01.021. PubMed 29533785.
Backbone
  Vector backbone: pHAGE
  Vector type: Lentiviral
Growth in bacteria
  Bacterial resistance: Ampicillin, 100 μg/mL
  Growth temperature: 37°C
  Growth strain: Stbl3
  Copy number: High Copy
Gene/Insert
  Gene/Insert name: ARAF
  Species: H. sapiens (human)
  Mutation: P216L
  Entrez Gene: ARAF (a.k.a. A-RAF, ARAF1, PKS2, RAFA1)
  Cloning method: Gateway Cloning
Terms and licenses: Academic/Nonprofit Terms; Industry Terms: Not Available to Industry
How to cite: pHAGE-ARAF-P216L was a gift from Gordon Mills & Kenneth Scott (Addgene plasmid # 116113 ; http://n2t.net/addgene:116113 ; RRID:Addgene_116113)
