>Addgene plasmid #116113 | pHAGE-ARAF-P216L | depositor partial sequence | sequence record 218987 | insert
ATGGAGCCACCACGGGGCCCCCCTGCCAATGGGGCCGAGCCATCCCGGGCAGTGGGCACCGTCAAAGTAT
ACCTGCCCAACAAGCAACGCACGGTGGTGACTGTCCGGGATGGCATGAGTGTCTACGACTCTCTAGACAA
GGCCCTGAAGGTGCGGGGTCTAAATCAGGACTGCTGTGTGGTCTACCGACTCATCAAGGGACGAAAGACG
GTCACTGCCTGGGACACAGCCATTGCTCCCCTGGATGGCGAGGAGCTCATTGTCGAGGTCCTTGAAGATG
TCCCGCTGACCATGCACAATTTTGTACGGAAGACCTTCTTCAGCCTGGCGTTCTGTGACTTCTGCCTTAA
GTTTCTGTTCCATGGCTTCCGTTGCCAAACCTGTGGCTACAAGTTCCACCAGCATTGTTCCTCCAAGGTC
CCCACAGTCTGTGTTGACATGAGTACCAACCGCCAACAGTTCTACCACAGTGTCCAGGATTTGTCCGGAG
GCTCCAGACAGCATGAGGCTCCCTCGAACCGCCCCCTGAATGAGTTGCTAACCCCCCAGGGTCCCAGCCC
CCGCACCCAGCACTGTGACCCGGAGCACTTCCCCTTCCCTGCCCCAGCCAATGCCCCCCTACAGCGCATC
CGCTCCACGTCCACTCTCAACGTCCATATGGTCAGCACCACGGCCCCCATGGACTCCAACCTCATCCAGC
TCACTGGCCAGAGTTTCAGCACTGATGCTGCCGGTAGTAGAGGAGGTAGTGATGGAACCCCCCGGGGGAG
CCCCAGCCCAGCCAGCGTGTCCTCGGGGAGGAAGTCCCCACATTCCAAGTCACCAGCAGAGCAGCGCGAG
CGGAAGTCCTTGGCCGATGACAAGAAGAAAGTGAAGAACCTGGGGTACCGGGACTCAGGCTATTACTGGG
AGGTACCACCCAGTGAGGTGCAGCTGCTGAAGAGGATCGGGACGGGCTCGTTTGGCACCGTGTTTCGAGG
GCGGTGGCATGGCGATGTGGCCGTGAAGGTGCTCAAGGTGTCCCAGCCCACAGCTGAGCAGGCCCAGGCT
TTCAAGAATGAGATGCAGGTGCTCAGGAAGACGCGACATGTCAACATCTTGCTGTTTATGGGCTTCATGA
CCCGGCCGGGATTTGCCATCATCACACAGTGGTGTGAGGGCTCCAGCCTCTACCATCACCTGCATGTGGC
CGACACACGCTTCGACATGGTCCAGCTCATCGACGTGGCCCGGCAGACTGCCCAGGGCATGGACTACCTC
CATGCCAAGAACATCATCCACCGAGATCTCAAGTCTAACAACATCTTCCTACATGAGGGGCTCACGGTGA
AGATCGGTGACTTTGGCTTGGCCACAGTGAAGACTCGATGGAGCGGGGCCCAGCCCTTGGAGCAGCCCTC
AGGATCTGTGCTGTGGATGGCAGCTGAGGTGATCCGTATGCAGGACCCGAACCCCTACAGCTTCCAGTCA
GACGTCTATGCCTACGGGGTTGTGCTCTACGAGCTTATGACTGGCTCACTGCCTTACAGCCACATTGGCT
GCCGTGACCAGATTATCTTTATGGTGGGCCGTGGCTATCTGTCCCCGGACCTCAGCAAAATCTCCAGCAA
CTGCCCCAAGGCCATGCGGCGCCTGCTGTCTGACTGCCTCAAGTTCCAGCGGGAGGAGCGGCCCCTCTTC
CCCCAGATCCTGGCCACAATTGAGCTGCTGCAACGGTCACTCCCCAAGATTGAGCGGAGTGCCTCGGAAC
CCTCCTTGCACCGCACCCAGGCCGATGAGTTGCCTGCCTGCCTACTCAGCGCAGCCCGCCTTGTGCCTTA
G
